Addgene plasmid #87231: pSG5-chCAR
Purpose: Mammalian expression of chicken CAR
Depositing lab: Fritz Rathjen. Depositing organization: Max-Delbrueck-Centrum fuer Molekulare Medizin (MDC). Publication: The coxsackievirus-adenovirus receptor reveals complex homophilic and heterophilic interactions on neural cells. Patzke C, Max KE, Behlke J, Schreiber J, Schmidt H, Dorner AA, Kroger S, Henning M, Otto A, Heinemann U, Rathjen FG. J Neurosci. 2010 Feb 24;30(8):2897-910. doi: 10.1523/JNEUROSCI.5725-09.2010. PubMed 20181587.
Backbone
  Vector backbone: pSG5
  Backbone manufacturer: Stratagene
  Vector type: Mammalian Expression
Growth in bacteria
  Bacterial resistance: Ampicillin, 100 μg/mL
  Growth temperature: 37°C
  Growth strain: DH5alpha
  Copy number: High Copy
Gene/Insert
  Gene/Insert name: CXADR (alt names: coxsackievirus_adenovirus receptor; CAR)
  Species: G. gallus (chicken)
  Entrez Gene: CXADR (a.k.a. TSTD1)
  Promoter: SV40
  Cloning method: Restriction Enzyme; 5′ cloning site EcoRI (unknown if destroyed); 3′ cloning site EcoRI (unknown if destroyed)
  Sequencing primers: 5′ T7
Terms and licenses: Academic/Nonprofit Terms; Industry Terms: Not Available to Industry
How to cite: pSG5-chCAR was a gift from Fritz Rathjen (Addgene plasmid # 87231 ; http://n2t.net/addgene:87231 ; RRID:Addgene_87231)
