[The description below was written by a language model from this plasmid's Addgene catalogue record and pLannotate feature annotations shown in this document.]
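Description:
pSG5-chCAR is a mammalian expression plasmid built on the Stratagene pSG5 backbone and carrying the chicken (Gallus gallus) coxsackievirus-adenovirus receptor gene, CXADR (CAR). In bacteria it is maintained as a high-copy plasmid through a ColE1/pUC-type origin and selected with ampicillin via the β-lactamase gene and its native promoter. An f1 phage origin is also present, which in principle allows single-stranded DNA rescue. Short remnants of rop, the pBR322 bom region and lacZα are leftover backbone fragments with no evident functional role. The record lists no mammalian selection marker, which suggests the plasmid is intended mainly for transient transfection.

The expression cassette follows the standard pSG5 layout. The SV40 enhancer and early promoter, which spans the numbering origin of the circular sequence, drives transcription through a rabbit β-globin intron that is included to promote splicing and improve mRNA expression. This is followed by the CXADR coding sequence of about 1.1 kb and an SV40 polyadenylation signal. A T7 promoter sits just upstream of the insert, allowing in vitro transcription and serving as the sequencing primer site. The insert was cloned into EcoRI sites at both ends. The automated annotation labels the coding region by similarity to human CXADR, but the catalogue entry identifies it as the chicken orthologue. No epitope tags or reporters are annotated.

The stated purpose is expression of chicken CAR in mammalian cells. The associated publication examined homophilic and heterophilic interactions of this cell adhesion molecule on neural cells.
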