Features (pLannotate 1.2.2; 12 found; start..end, strand, type, name):
    281..853     +  intron         β-globin intron: intron from rabbit β-globin gene
    908..926     +  promoter       T7 promoter: promoter for bacteriophage T7 RNA polymerase
    978..2075    +  CDS            CXADR: CXAR_HUMAN - Also known as CAR. Experimental evidence at protein level: Swiss-Prot protein existence level 1. (Microbial infection) Acts as a receptor for Coxsackievirus B1 to B6. From Homo sapiens (Human).
   2558..2679    +  polyA_signal   SV40 poly(A) signal: SV40 polyadenylation signal
   2884..3472    -  rep_origin     ori: high-copy-number ColE1/pMB1/pBR322/pUC origin of replication
   3643..4503    -  CDS            AmpR: β-lactamase; bla; confers resistance to ampicillin, carbenicillin, and related antibiotics
   4504..4608    -  promoter       AmpR promoter: bla
   4703..4738    +  CDS            rop (fragment): Rop protein, which maintains plasmids at low copy number; rop
   4840..4939    +  misc_feature   bom (fragment): basis of mobility region from pBR322
   4967..5395    -  rep_origin     f1 ori (sequence partly withheld): f1 bacteriophage origin of replication; arrow indicates direction of (+) strand synthesis
   5399..5556    -  CDS            lacZα (fragment): LacZα fragment of β-galactosidase; lacZ fragment
   5566..250     +  promoter       SV40 promoter (across the origin): SV40 enhancer and early promoter
>Addgene plasmid #87231 | pSG5-chCAR | addgene full sequence | sequence record 172950 | Addgene NGS Result
TAGTCAGCAAGGAAAGTCCCCAGGCTCCCCAGCAGGCAGAAGTATGCAAAGCATGCATCTCAATTAGTCA
GCAACCATAGTCCCGCCCCTAACTCCGCCCATCCCGCCCCTAACTCCGCCCAGTTCCGCCCATTCTCCGC
CCCATGGCTGACTAATTTTTTTTATTTATGCAGAGGCCGAGGCCGCCTCGGCCTCTGAGCTATTCCAGAA
GTAGTGAAGAGGCTTTTTTGGAGGCCTAGGCTTTTGCAAAAAGCTCCGGATCGATCCTGAGAACTTCAGG
GTGAGTTTGGGGACCCTTGATTGTTCTTTCTTTTTCGCTATTGTAAAATTCATGTTATATGGAGGGGGCA
AAGTTTTCAGGGTGTTGTTTAGAATGGGAAGATGTCCCTTGTATCACCATGGACCCTCATGATAATTTTG
TTTCTTTCACTTTCTACTCTGTTGACAACCATTGTCTCCTCTTATTTTCTTTTCATTTTCTGTAACTTTT
TCGTTAAACTTTAGCTTGCATTTGTAACGAATTTTTAAATTCACTTTTGTTTATTTGTCAGATTGTAAGT
ACTTTCTCTAATCACTTTTTTTTCAAGGCAATCAGGGTATATTATATTGTACTTCAGCACAGTTTTAGAG
AACAATTGTTATAATTAAATGATAAGGTAGAATATTTCTGCATATAAATTCTGGCTGGCGTGGAAATATT
CTTATTGGTAGAAACAACTACATCCTGGTCATCATCCTGCCTTTCTCTTTATGGTTACAATGATATACAC
TGTTTGAGATGAGGATAAAATACTCTGAGTCCAAACCGGGCCCCTCTGCTAACCATGTTCATGCCTTCTT
CTTTTTCCTACAGCTCCTGGGCAACGTGCTGGTTATTGTGCTGTCTCATCATTTTGGCAAAGAATTGTAA
TACGACTCACTATAGGGCGAATTCGGCACGAGCGGCACGAGCGAGCCGCGCTATGGAACCGCCGCCGTTG
GTGCTGCTGGTGGGGCTGGCGCTGCTCGGTGCCGCAGGTCTTACAAGAAGCCTAAGTATAACTTCAGCTG
AATCAGCATTTGAAAAAGCTCAAGGAGAGAGAGTTACGTTGCCATGTACCTTTGAACTCTCAGAAGAGGA
TGTAGGCACACTAGATATTGAGTGGGTTTTGATACCAGCAGATATTCAGAAGAAGGAAGAAACAATAATT
CTATATTCTGGAGATAGGATTTATAATCATTATCATCCTGCTCTGGCTGGGCGGCTGCAATTTACTAGTT
CTGATCCCAAATCTGGTGATGGTTCAGTGGATATCCTGAATTTAAAGTCAGCAGATACTGGCACATACCA
GTGCAAAGTGAAGAAGGCTCCTGGAGTTGAAAGCCTAAAAATACAGTTGAACGTACTTGTAAAGCCAGCA
AGCACTAAATGCTCCATTGAAGGATCACAGGAGATTGGAAAGGACATTGTATTGAAGTGTGCATCACAAG
AAGGAACCCCACTTTTGTATTATGACTGGAGAAGAGTAGTAACTGGCACACAAGGACTTCCTGCCACTTC
CGTACTAAACAAAAATACAGGGGAACTTCTCTTGAAAAATGCCTCTAAAGACTATTCTGGTACATACAGT
TGTGTTGCTTCAAACCGAGTTGGCACAGATGAATGTTCTGTTGAGCTGAATGTCACCCCTCCTATAAATA
CAGCTGGTGTAATTGCTGGAGCTATTCTGGGAACTCTGTTGGGTCTTGCCTTGTTGGCTTTTCTTGTCAT
CTGTTGCTGTAAGAAGCATAGAGAGAAGAAATATGAGAAAGAAGTACATCATGAAATCAGAGAAGATGTT
CTGCCTCCAAAAAGTCGCAGTTCAACAGCACGCAGCTACATAGGCAGCAATCGTTCTTCTCTGGGTTCAA
TGTCTCCCTCAAATATGGAAGGATACTCCAAAACTCCATATAGCCAGGTTCCAAGTGAAGACTTTGAACG
TACTTCTGGTCAAAACCAAACCATTGCATCTTCAAAGGTAGCTGCACCTAATTTAAGTAGAATGGGAGCT
GTCCCTGTGATGATTCCAGCACAAAGCAAAGATGGGTCCATAGTATGAAATATTAATTTAAGTCCTGGGT
TTTTTAAGTGTTTGTTGTAAGTATTAGAGAAAACTACAGTATTCCAACCCTCATTTAAACAATGGCATGC
AATTTTCCTTGAAGTAAATGAACATGTTAGTTTGAAAAGCCACCAATTCTCATTTTTAATTTTAAACTTA
TTAGTGTGTAACAGTTGAACTATTGAAAGCGTGAGAGTTCCTAAATATCAGATACTGAAGGTGTTTGGAT
CTCTGGTGGCTTGCTGAAGAGATGCTATTAGCTGATGTGCAGTTCTCAGAATCTGAAAGAGCAACACAAC
TGAGAAGTAACAAAACCATTTCATATGTAGACAATGAAGTTCCTCAGAGTTCCTGAAGCTTTATTCTCAG
TCTTGGAGTAAAGGGGTATTTTAATTTGGCCACTGTCTGATGAACTTGCAGTGGGGCTGAGATACTGAGG
AGAACTTTGAATTCGGATCCAGATCTTATTAAAGCAGAACTTGTTTATTGCAGCTTATAATGGTTACAAA
TAAAGCAATAGCATCACAAATTTCACAAATAAAGCATTTTTTTCACTGCATTCTAGTTGTGGTTTGTCCA
AACTCATCAATGTATCTTATCATGTCTGGTCGACTCTAGACTCTTCCGCTTCCTCGCTCACTGACTCGCT
GCGCTCGGTCGTTCGGCTGCGGCGAGCGGTATCAGCTCACTCAAAGGCGGTAATACGGTTATCCACAGAA
TCAGGGGATAACGCAGGAAAGAACATGTGAGCAAAAGGCCAGCAAAAGGCCAGGAACCGTAAAAAGGCCG
CGTTGCTGGCGTTTTTCCATAGGCTCCGCCCCCCTGACGAGCATCACAAAAATCGACGCTCAAGTCAGAG
GTGGCGAAACCCGACAGGACTATAAAGATACCAGGCGTTTCCCCCTGGAAGCTCCCTCGTGCGCTCTCCT
GTTCCGACCCTGCCGCTTACCGGATACCTGTCCGCCTTTCTCCCTTCGGGAAGCGTGGCGCTTTCTCATA
GCTCACGCTGTAGGTATCTCAGTTCGGTGTAGGTCGTTCGCTCCAAGCTGGGCTGTGTGCACGAACCCCC
CGTTCAGCCCGACCGCTGCGCCTTATCCGGTAACTATCGTCTTGAGTCCAACCCGGTAAGACACGACTTA
TCGCCACTGGCAGCAGCCACTGGTAACAGGATTAGCAGAGCGAGGTATGTAGGCGGTGCTACAGAGTTCT
TGAAGTGGTGGCCTAACTACGGCTACACTAGAAGAACAGTATTTGGTATCTGCGCTCTGCTGAAGCCAGT
TACCTTCGGAAAAAGAGTTGGTAGCTCTTGATCCGGCAAACAAACCACCGCTGGTAGCGGTGGTTTTTTT
GTTTGCAAGCAGCAGATTACGCGCAGAAAAAAAGGATCTCAAGAAGATCCTTTGATCTTTTCTACGGGGT
CTGACGCTCAGTGGAACGAAAACTCACGTTAAGGGATTTTGGTCATGAGATTATCAAAAAGGATCTTCAC
CTAGATCCTTTTAAATTAAAAATGAAGTTTTAAATCAATCTAAAGTATATATGAGTAAACTTGGTCTGAC
AGTTACCAATGCTTAATCAGTGAGGCACCTATCTCAGCGATCTGTCTATTTCGTTCATCCATAGTTGCCT
GACTCCCCGTCGTGTAGATAACTACGATACGGGAGGGCTTACCATCTGGCCCCAGTGCTGCAATGATACC
GCGAGACCCACGCTCACCGGCTCCAGATTTATCAGCAATAAACCAGCCAGCCGGAAGGGCCGAGCGCAGA
AGTGGTCCTGCAACTTTATCCGCCTCCATCCAGTCTATTAATTGTTGCCGGGAAGCTAGAGTAAGTAGTT
CGCCAGTTAATAGTTTGCGCAACGTTGTTGCCATTGCTACAGGCATCGTGGTGTCACGCTCGTCGTTTGG
TATGGCTTCATTCAGCTCCGGTTCCCAACGATCAAGGCGAGTTACATGATCCCCCATGTTGTGCAAAAAA
GCGGTTAGCTCCTTCGGTCCTCCGATCGTTGTCAGAAGTAAGTTGGCCGCAGTGTTATCACTCATGGTTA
TGGCAGCACTGCATAATTCTCTTACTGTCATGCCATCCGTAAGATGCTTTTCTGTGACTGGTGAGTACTC
AACCAAGTCATTCTGAGAATAGTGTATGCGGCGACCGAGTTGCTCTTGCCCGGCGTCAATACGGGATAAT
ACCGCGCCACATAGCAGAACTTTAAAAGTGCTCATCATTGGAAAACGTTCTTCGGGGCGAAAACTCTCAA
GGATCTTACCGCTGTTGAGATCCAGTTCGATGTAACCCACTCGTGCACCCAACTGATCTTCAGCATCTTT
TACTTTCACCAGCGTTTCTGGGTGAGCAAAAACAGGAAGGCAAAATGCCGCAAAAAAGGGAATAAGGGCG
ACACGGAAATGTTGAATACTCATACTCTTCCTTTTTCAATATTATTGAAGCATTTATCAGGGTTATTGTC
TCATGAGCGGATACATATTTGAATGTATTTAGAAAAATAAACAAATAGGGGTTCCGCGCACATTTCCCCG
AAAAGTGCCACCTGACGTCTAAGAAACCATTATTATCATGACATTAACCTATAAAAATAGGCGTATCACG
AGGCCCTTTCGTCTCGCGCGTTTCGGTGATGACGGTGAAAACCTCTGACACATGCAGCTCCCGGAGACGG
TCACAGCTTGTCTGTAAGCGGATGCCGGGAGCAGACAAGCCCGTCAGGGCGCGTCAGCGGGTGTTGGCGG
GTGTCGGGGCTGGCTTAACTATGCGGCATCAGAGCAGATTGTACTGAGAGTGCACCATATGCGGTGTGAA
ATACCGCACAGATGCGTAAGGAGAAAATACCGCATCAGGAAATTGTAAGCGTTAATATTTTGTTAAAATT
CGCGTTAAATTTTTGTTAAATCAGCTCATTTTTTAACCAATAGGCCGAAATCGGCAAAATCCCTTATAAA
TCAAAAGAATAGACCGAGATAGGGT
[37 nt withheld, positions 5066-5102]
AAAGAACGTGGACTCCAACGTCAAAGG
[49 nt withheld, positions 5130-5178]
T
[91 nt withheld, positions 5180-5270]
G
[124 nt withheld, positions 5272-5395]
CCATTCGCCATTCAGGCTGCGCAACTGTTGGGAAGGGCGATCGGTGCGGGCCTCTTCGCTATTACGCCAG
CTGGCGAAAGGGGGATGTGCTGCAAGGCGATTAAGTTGGGTAACGCCAGGGTTTTCCCAGTCACGACGTT
GTAAAACGACGGCCAGTGAATTGTCGACTTCTGAGGCGGAAAGAACCAGCTGTGGAATGTGTGTCAGTTA
GGGTGTGGAAAGTCCCCAGGCTCCCCAGCAGGCAGAAGTATGCAAAGCATGCATCTCAAT
